Addgene plasmid #47734: MSP11-bio
Purpose: Expresses enzymatically monobiotinylated full-length MSP11 with no N-linked glycans upon cotransfection with BirA in mammalian cells. Contains a C-terminal rat Cd4 d3+4 tag.
Depositing lab: Gavin Wright. Depositing organization: Wellcome Sanger Institute. Publication: A library of functional recombinant cell surface and secreted Plasmodium falciparum merozoite proteins. Crosnier C, Wanaguru M, McDade B, Osier FH, Marsh K, Rayner JC, Wright GJ. Mol Cell Proteomics. 2013 Sep 16. 10.1074/mcp.O113.028357 PubMed 24043421.
Backbone
  Vector backbone: pTT3
  Backbone manufacturer: Yves Durocher, NRC
  Backbone size w/o insert (bp): 6633
  Total vector size (bp): 7770
  Vector type: Mammalian Expression
Growth in bacteria
  Bacterial resistance: Ampicillin, 100 μg/mL
  Growth temperature: 37°C
  Growth strain: DH5alpha
  Copy number: High Copy
Gene/Insert
  Gene/Insert name: Codon-optimised MSP11 (alt names: MSP3.7; H103)
  Species: Synthetic; Plasmodium falciparum
  Insert size (bp): 1137
  Mutation: Exogenous signal peptide of mouse origin, changed Serine41, Serine87, Threonine93 and Serine128 to Alanine residues
  Promoter: CMV
  Tag / fusion protein: rat Cd4 d3+4 (C terminal on backbone); enzymatic biotinylation sequence (C terminal on backbone)
  Cloning method: Restriction Enzyme; 5′ cloning site NotI (not destroyed); 3′ cloning site AscI (not destroyed)
  Sequencing primers: 5′ CMV-fwd
Resource information
  A portion of this plasmid was derived from a plasmid made by: pTT3 was obtained under an MTA from Yves Durocher, National Research Council of Canada- Biotechnology Research Institute
Terms and licenses: Academic/Nonprofit Terms; Industry Terms: Not Available to Industry
How to cite: MSP11-bio was a gift from Gavin Wright (Addgene plasmid # 47734 ; http://n2t.net/addgene:47734 ; RRID:Addgene_47734)
