[The description below was written by a language model from this plasmid's Addgene catalogue record and pLannotate feature annotations shown in this document.]
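Description:
MSP11-bio is a mammalian expression plasmid built on the pTT3 backbone for transient production of a soluble, secreted form of the Plasmodium falciparum merozoite protein MSP11 (also called MSP3.7 or H103). It is maintained in E. coli at high copy through a ColE1/pUC-type origin and selected with ampicillin via the bla gene. The backbone also carries an Epstein-Barr virus oriP fragment, an element that supports episomal maintenance in cells supplying EBNA1. Remnants of lac regulatory sequence and other short bacterial fragments in the annotation appear to be backbone carry-over.

Expression is driven by the human CMV immediate-early enhancer and promoter. Downstream lie adenovirus-derived leader and splice sequences and a chimeric intron fragment, elements commonly included to improve transcript processing. The unit ends with a rabbit β-globin polyadenylation signal. The synthetic, codon-optimised MSP11 coding region sits between retained NotI and AscI sites, behind an exogenous mouse signal peptide that the annotation identifies as an immunoglobulin heavy chain leader. Serine 41, serine 87, threonine 93 and serine 128 were changed to alanine so that the protein is made without N-linked glycans, which the mammalian secretory pathway would otherwise add.

The backbone supplies C-terminal fusions of rat Cd4 domains 3 and 4 and a peptide substrate for enzymatic biotinylation. The feature table clearly detects the Cd4 segment. Its only AviTag-like hit is a short fragment upstream of Cd4, probably within the insert, so the biotinylation sequence itself seems not to be properly annotated. Cotransfection with a BirA-expressing plasmid yields protein carrying a single biotin. The plasmid belongs to a library of recombinant merozoite surface and secreted proteins.
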