Features (pLannotate 1.2.2; 19 found; start..end, strand, type, name):
    154..533     +  enhancer       CMV enhancer: human cytomegalovirus immediate early enhancer
    535..734     +  promoter       CMV promoter: human cytomegalovirus (CMV) immediate early promoter
    802..840     +  misc_feature   Ad SA (fragment): adenovirus major late transcript splice acceptor (Friedrich and Soriano, 1991)
    873..1082    -  CDS            PTP (fragment): TERM_ADE02 - Experimental evidence at protein level: Swiss-Prot protein existence level 1. Protein covalently bound to the viral DNA that acts as a primer for viral genomic replication by DNA strand displacement. Assembles on the viral origin of replication in an initiation complex with viral polymerase, DBP, host NFIA and host POU2F1/OCT1. During initiation, the polymerase covalently couples the first dCTP with Ser- 580 of pTP. The terminal protein stimulates the template activity over 20 fold compared to protein-free templates. Neo-synthesized viral genomes are linked to two preterminal prot
   1113..1202    +  intron         chimeric intron (fragment): chimera between introns from adenovirus and immunoglobulin heavy chain genes
   1221..1267    +  CDS            IgH signal sequence (fragment): signal sequence from the mouse immunoglobulin heavy chain variable region
   2273..2289    +  CDS            AviTag™ (fragment): peptide tag that allows for enzymatic biotinylation
   2484..3044    +  CDS            Cd4 (fragment): CD4_RAT - Experimental evidence at protein level: Swiss-Prot protein existence level 1. Integral membrane glycoprotein that plays an essential role in the immune response and serves multiple functions in responses against both external and internal offenses. In T-cells, functions primarily as a coreceptor for MHC class II molecule:peptide complex. The antigens presented by class II peptides are derived from extracellular proteins while class I peptides are derived from cytosolic proteins. Interacts simultaneously with the T-cell receptor (TCR) and the MHC class II presented by antigen presenti
   3150..3205    +  polyA_signal   β-globin poly(A) signal: rabbit β-globin polyadenylation signal (Gil and Proudfoot, 1987)
   3719..5400    -  rep_origin     oriP (fragment): Epstein-Barr virus oriP replication origin (Yates et al., 2000)
   5527..5631    +  promoter       AmpR promoter: bla
   5632..6492    +  CDS            AmpR: β-lactamase; bla; confers resistance to ampicillin, carbenicillin, and related antibiotics
   6663..7251    +  rep_origin     ori: high-copy-number ColE1/pMB1/pBR322/pUC origin of replication
   7434..7526    +  CDS            lacI (fragment): lac repressor; lacI; The lac repressor binds to the lac operator to inhibit transcription in E. coli. This inhibition can be relieved by adding lactose or isopropyl-β-D-thiogalactopyranoside (IPTG).
   7539..7560    +  protein_bind   CAP binding site: CAP binding activates transcription in the presence of cAMP. E. coli catabolite activator protein
   7575..7605    +  promoter       lac promoter: promoter for the E. coli lac operon
   7613..7629    +  protein_bind   lac operator: The lac repressor binds to the lac operator to inhibit transcription in E. coli. This inhibition can be relieved by adding lactose or isopropyl-β-D-thiogalactopyranoside (IPTG). lac repressor encoded by lacI
   7699..7715    +  promoter       tet promoter (fragment): E. coli promoter for tetracycline efflux protein gene
   7725..7750    -  CDS            bla(M) (fragment): β-lactamase lacking the signal sequence; bla(M); allows cytosolic expression of β-lactamase
>Addgene plasmid #47734 | MSP11-bio | depositor full sequence | sequence record 68746 | MSP11-bio sequence 7770 bps
AGATCTATACATTGAATCAATATTGGCAATTAGCCATATTAGTCATTGGTTATATAGCATAAATCAATAT
TGGCTATTGGCCATTGCATACGTTGTATCTATATCATAATATGTACATTTATATTGGCTCATGTCCAATA
TGACCGCCATGTTGACATTGATTATTGACTAGTTATTAATAGTAATCAATTACGGGGTCATTAGTTCATA
GCCCATATATGGAGTTCCGCGTTACATAACTTACGGTAAATGGCCCGCCTGGCTGACCGCCCAACGACCC
CCGCCCATTGACGTCAATAATGACGTATGTTCCCATAGTAACGCCAATAGGGACTTTCCATTGACGTCAA
TGGGTGGAGTATTTACGGTAAACTGCCCACTTGGCAGTACATCAAGTGTATCATATGCCAAGTCCGCCCC
CTATTGACGTCAATGACGGTAAATGGCCCGCCTGGCATTATGCCCAGTACATGACCTTACGGGACTTTCC
TACTTGGCAGTACATCTACGTATTAGTCATCGCTATTACCATGGTGATGCGGTTTTGGCAGTACACCAAT
GGGCGTGGATAGCGGTTTGACTCACGGGGATTTCCAAGTCTCCACCCCATTGACGTCAATGGGAGTTTGT
TTTGGCACCAAAATCAACGGGACTTTCCAAAATGTCGTAATAACCCCGCCCCGTTGACGCAAATGGGCGG
TAGGCGTGTACGGTGGGAGGTCTATATAAGCAGAGCTCGTTTAGTGAACCGTCAGATCCTCACTCTCTTC
CGCATCGCTGTCTGCGAGGGCCAGCTGTTGGGCTCGCGGTTGAGGACAAACTCTTCGCGGTCTTTCCAGT
ACTCTTGGATCGGAAACCCGTCGGCCTCCGAACGGTACTCCGCCACCGAGGGACCTGAGCGAGTCCGCAT
CGACCGGATCGGAAAACCTCTCGAGAAAGGCGTCTAACCAGTCACAGTCGCAAGGTAGGCTGAGCACCGT
GGCGGGCGGCAGCGGGTGGCGGTCGGGGTTGTTTCTGGCGGAGGTGCTGCTGATGATGTAATTAAAGTAG
GCGGTCTTGAGACGGCGGATGGTCGAGGTGAGGTGTGGCAGGCTTGAGATCCAGCTGTTGGGGTGAGTAC
TCCCTCTCAAAAGCGGGCATTACTTCTGCGCTAAGATTGTCAGTTTCCAAAAACGAGGAGGATTTGATAT
TCACCTGGCCCGATCTGGCCATACACTTGAGTGACAATGACATCCACTTTGCCTTTCTCTCCACAGGTGT
CCACTCCCAGGTCCAAGTTTGCCACCATGGAGTTTCAGACCCAGGTACTCATGTCCCTGCTGCTCTGCAT
GTCTGGTGCGGCCGCCAAAGAGATCCAGAAGGACGAGCAGAAGAACCTGAGAAACGGCGCCAGCATCAAC
AACAACAAGAACATCGAGAACAAGAACGACAACATCGAGACACAGTACGAGGCCAGCGAGTACATCGAGA
AGCAGAATGACATCCTGAACATGTACAACGACGAGAAAGAGAAGAACAACAATAACGCCCTGGACACCAA
CGTGGCCAAGAACACCGTGATCGACAACAGCAACAAGTTCCAGAGCATCGAGGACAACAACGTGTACAAC
AAGGGCATCTTCGTGGGCACCGGCATCAAGCTGAACGACGCCCAGACCACCTCCGACAACTACAAGAACG
AGAGATACCAGATCGACGACGAGAAGCTGAAGTACGGCGGCAGCTTCGACACCATCTTCAGCGGCTTCGT
GAATCTGCTGACCCCCAGCAGCCCCACCCAGAATGACGGCAGCACCGGCAGAAACGTGCCCCCTCCCAGC
GAGCCCAACGTGGACACCCCTGATCCTCCAACTGCTCCTGCCCCTGTGAAGGTGCCCGAGGACGCCAAGC
TCTCTTCTAGTCCTAGACCTGAGGGCCCCAGAGCCAACAACCGGAACGAGAACAACCAGAACACCGACCC
CTACAACCACTACTTCGCCTGGGAGATTGGCGGCGGAGCCCCCACCTACAAGCCCGAGAACAACAAAAAT
GACAACATCCTGCTGGAACACGTGAAGATCACCAGCTGGGACAAAGAGGACATCATCAAAGAGAACGAAG
ATACTAAACGGGAGGTGCAGGAAACCGAGGACACCGACGAGACAGAGGATACCGACGAAACCGAAGAAAC
TGAGGACATGGAAGATGAGAACGAGATCGTGGAGGACCAGCTGCAGGAAAATGAGGACGACGAGGACAAC
GTGAACCTGGAAGATATCAACAAGAATACCCGGAACGACATCTTCGAGGAACAGATCAAGCTGGACAGCA
CCCAGGACGACAAGGCCCAGAAGCTGATCAGCAACGAGTACAAGAAAACCGAGGAAAAGAAGTCCCTGGA
AGATCACGTCAATCTGCTGTTCAACTTCCTGCAGACCAACAACCAGCTGGACCCCAGCCTGAAGGACCTG
GAAAACGAGCTGACCTTCTTCCTGAACAACTACGGCGCGCCGTCGACCTCCATCACGGCCTATAAGAGTG
AGGGGGAGTCAGCGGAGTTCTCCTTCCCACTCAACCTTGGAGAGGAAAGCCTGCAGGGAGAGTTGAGATG
GAAGGCAGAGAAGGCTCCTTCTTCCCAGTCCTGGATCACCTTCTCCCTAAAGAACCAAAAGGTGTCTGTG
CAGAAGTCTACTAGCAACCCCAAGTTCCAGCTGTCCGAAACGCTCCCACTCACCCTTCAGATACCCCAGG
TCTCCCTTCAGTTTGCTGGTTCTGGCAACCTGACCCTGACTCTGGACAGAGGGATACTGTATCAGGAAGT
GAACCTGGTGGTGATGAAAGTGACTCAGCCCGACAGCAACACTTTGACCTGTGAGGTGATGGGACCCACC
TCACCCAAGATGAGACTGATCTTGAAGCAGGAGAATCAGGAGGCCAGGGTCTCCAGGCAGGAGAAAGTGA
TTCAAGTGCAGGCCCCTGAAGCAGGGGTGTGGCAATGTCTACTGAGTGAAGGTGAAGAGGTCAAGATGGA
CTCCAAGATCCAGGTTTTATCCAAAGGGTTGAATTCCGGATCACTGCATCATATTCTGGATGCACAGAAA
ATGGTGTGGAATCATCGTTAAGTCTAGACACGTGATTAATTAAGGATCCCCCGACCTCGACCTCTGGCTA
ATAAAGGAAATTTATTTTCATTGCAATAGTGTGTTGGAATTTTTTGTGTCTCTCACTCGGAAGGACATAT
GGGAGGGCAAATCATTTGGTCGAGATCCCTCGGAGATCTCTAGCTAGAGGATCGATCCCCGCCCCGGACG
AACTAAACCTGACTACGACATCTCTGCCCCTTCTTCGCGGGGCAGTGCATGTAATCCCTTCAGTTGGTTG
GTACAACTTGCCAACTGGGCCCTGTTCCACATGTGACACGGGGGGGGACCAAACACAAAGGGGTTCTCTG
ACTGTAGTTGACATCCTTATAAATGGATGTGCACATTTGCCAACACTGAGTGGCTTTCATCCTGGAGCAG
ACTTTGCAGTCTGTGGACTGCAACACAACATTGCCTTTATGTGTAACTCTTGGCTGAAGCTCTTACACCA
ATGCTGGGGGACATGTACCTCCCAGGGGCCCAGGAAGACTACGGGAGGCTACACCAACGTCAATCAGAGG
GGCCTGTGTAGCTACCGATAAGCGGACCCTCAAGAGGGCATTAGCAATAGTGTTTATAAGGCCCCCTTGT
TAACCCTAAACGGGTAGCATATGCTTCCCGGGTAGTAGTATATACTATCCAGACTAACCCTAATTCAATA
GCATATGTTACCCAACGGGAAGCATATGCTATCGAATTAGGGTTAGTAAAAGGGTCCTAAGGAACAGCGA
TATCTCCCACCCCATGAGCTGTCACGGTTTTATTTACATGGGGTCAGGATTCCACGAGGGTAGTGAACCA
TTTTAGTCACAAGGGCAGTGGCTGAAGATCAAGGAGCGGGCAGTGAACTCTCCTGAATCTTCGCCTGCTT
CTTCATTCTCCTTCGTTTAGCTAATAGAATAACTGCTGAGTTGTGAACAGTAAGGTGTATGTGAGGTGCT
CGAAAACAAGGTTTCAGGTGACGCCCCCAGAATAAAATTTGGACGGGGGGTTCAGTGGTGGCATTGTGCT
ATGACACCAATATAACCCTCACAAACCCCTTGGGCAATAAATACTAGTGTAGGAATGAAACATTCTGAAT
ATCTTTAACAATAGAAATCCATGGGGTGGGGACAAGCCGTAAAGACTGGATGTCCATCTCACACGAATTT
ATGGCTATGGGCAACACATAATCCTAGTGCAATATGATACTGGGGTTATTAAGATGTGTCCCAGGCAGGG
ACCAAGACAGGTGAACCATGTTGTTACACTCTATTTGTAACAAGGGGAAAGAGAGTGGACGCCGACAGCA
GCGGACTCCACTGGTTGTCTCTAACACCCCCGAAAATTAAACGGGGCTCCACGCCAATGGGGCCCATAAA
CAAAGACAAGTGGCCACTCTTTTTTTTGAAATTGTGGAGTGGGGGCACGCGTCAGCCCCCACACGCCGCC
CTGCGGTTTTGGACTGTAAAATAAGGGTGTAATAACTTGGCTGATTGTAACCCCGCTAACCACTGCGGTC
AAACCACTTGCCCACAAAACCACTAATGGCACCCCGGGGAATACCTGCATAAGTAGGTGGGCGGGCCAAG
ATAGGGGCGCGATTGCTGCGATCTGGAGGACAAATTACACACACTTGCGCCTGAGCGCCAAGCACAGGGT
TGTTGGTCCTCATATTCACGAGGTCGCTGAGAGCACGGTGGGCTAATGTTGCCATGGGTAGCATATACTA
CCCAAATATCTGGATAGCATATGCTATCCTAATCTATATCTGGGTAGCATAGGCTATCCTAATCTATATC
TGGGTAGCATATGCTATCCTAATCTATATCTGGGTAGTATATGCTATCCTAATTTATATCTGGGTAGCAT
AGGCTATCCTAATCTATATCTGGGTAGCATATGCTATCCTAATCTATATCTGGGTAGTATATGCTATCCT
AATCTGTATCCGGGTAGCATATGCTATCCTAATAGAGATTAGGGTAGTATATGCTATCCTAATTTATATC
TGGGTAGCATATACTACCCAAATATCTGGATAGCATATGCTATCCTAATCTATATCTGGGTAGCATATGC
TATCCTAATCTATATCTGGGTAGCATAGGCTATCCTAATCTATATCTGGGTAGCATATGCTATCCTAATC
TATATCTGGGTAGTATATGCTATCCTAATTTATATCTGGGTAGCATAGGCTATCCTAATCTATATCTGGG
TAGCATATGCTATCCTAATCTATATCTGGGTAGTATATGCTATCCTAATCTGTATCCGGGTAGCATATGC
TATCCTCATGATAAGCTGTCAAACATGAGAATTTTCTTGAAGACGAAAGGGCCTCGTGATACGCCTATTT
TTATAGGTTAATGTCATGATAATAATGGTTTCTTAGACGTCAGGTGGCACTTTTCGGGGAAATGTGCGCG
GAACCCCTATTTGTTTATTTTTCTAAATACATTCAAATATGTATCCGCTCATGAGACAATAACCCTGATA
AATGCTTCAATAATATTGAAAAAGGAAGAGTATGAGTATTCAACATTTCCGTGTCGCCCTTATTCCCTTT
TTTGCGGCATTTTGCCTTCCTGTTTTTGCTCACCCAGAAACGCTGGTGAAAGTAAAAGATGCTGAAGATC
AGTTGGGTGCACGAGTGGGTTACATCGAACTGGATCTCAACAGCGGTAAGATCCTTGAGAGTTTTCGCCC
CGAAGAACGTTTTCCAATGATGAGCACTTTTAAAGTTCTGCTATGTGGCGCGGTATTATCCCGTGTTGAC
GCCGGGCAAGAGCAACTCGGTCGCCGCATACACTATTCTCAGAATGACTTGGTTGAGTACTCACCAGTCA
CAGAAAAGCATCTTACGGATGGCATGACAGTAAGAGAATTATGCAGTGCTGCCATAACCATGAGTGATAA
CACTGCGGCCAACTTACTTCTGACAACGATCGGAGGACCGAAGGAGCTAACCGCTTTTTTGCACAACATG
GGGGATCATGTAACTCGCCTTGATCGTTGGGAACCGGAGCTGAATGAAGCCATACCAAACGACGAGCGTG
ACACCACGATGCCTGCAGCAATGGCAACAACGTTGCGCAAACTATTAACTGGCGAACTACTTACTCTAGC
TTCCCGGCAACAATTAATAGACTGGATGGAGGCGGATAAAGTTGCAGGACCACTTCTGCGCTCGGCCCTT
CCGGCTGGCTGGTTTATTGCTGATAAATCTGGAGCCGGTGAGCGTGGGTCTCGCGGTATCATTGCAGCAC
TGGGGCCAGATGGTAAGCCCTCCCGTATCGTAGTTATCTACACGACGGGGAGTCAGGCAACTATGGATGA
ACGAAATAGACAGATCGCTGAGATAGGTGCCTCACTGATTAAGCATTGGTAACTGTCAGACCAAGTTTAC
TCATATATACTTTAGATTGATTTAAAACTTCATTTTTAATTTAAAAGGATCTAGGTGAAGATCCTTTTTG
ATAATCTCATGACCAAAATCCCTTAACGTGAGTTTTCGTTCCACTGAGCGTCAGACCCCGTAGAAAAGAT
CAAAGGATCTTCTTGAGATCCTTTTTTTCTGCGCGTAATCTGCTGCTTGCAAACAAAAAAACCACCGCTA
CCAGCGGTGGTTTGTTTGCCGGATCAAGAGCTACCAACTCTTTTTCCGAAGGTAACTGGCTTCAGCAGAG
CGCAGATACCAAATACTGTTCTTCTAGTGTAGCCGTAGTTAGGCCACCACTTCAAGAACTCTGTAGCACC
GCCTACATACCTCGCTCTGCTAATCCTGTTACCAGTGGCTGCTGCCAGTGGCGATAAGTCGTGTCTTACC
GGGTTGGACTCAAGACGATAGTTACCGGATAAGGCGCAGCGGTCGGGCTGAACGGGGGGTTCGTGCACAC
AGCCCAGCTTGGAGCGAACGACCTACACCGAACTGAGATACCTACAGCGTGAGCTATGAGAAAGCGCCAC
GCTTCCCGAAGGGAGAAAGGCGGACAGGTATCCGGTAAGCGGCAGGGTCGGAACAGGAGAGCGCACGAGG
GAGCTTCCAGGGGGAAACGCCTGGTATCTTTATAGTCCTGTCGGGTTTCGCCACCTCTGACTTGAGCGTC
GATTTTTGTGATGCTCGTCAGGGGGGCGGAGCCTATGGAAAAACGCCAGCAACGCGGCCTTTTTACGGTT
CCTGGCCTTTTGCTGGCCTTTTGCTCACATGTTCTTTCCTGCGTTATCCCCTGATTCTGTGGATAACCGT
ATTACCGCCTTTGAGTGAGCTGATACCGCTCGCCGCAGCCGAACGACCGAGCGCAGCGAGTCAGTGAGCG
AGGAAGCGGAAGAGCGCCCAATACGCAAACCGCCTCTCCCCGCGCGTTGGCCGATTCATTAATGCAGCTG
GCACGACAGGTTTCCCGACTGGAAAGCGGGCAGTGAGCGCAACGCAATTAATGTGAGTTAGCTCACTCAT
TAGGCACCCCAGGCTTTACACTTTATGCTTCCGGCTCGTATGTTGTGTGGAATTGTGAGCGGATAACAAT
TTCACACAGGAAACAGCTATGACCATGATTACGCCAAGCTCTAGCTAGAGGTCGACCAATTCTCATGTTT
GACAGCTTATCATCGCAGATCCGGGCAACGTTGTTGCCATTGCTGCAGGCGCAGAACTGGTAGGTATGGA
