>Addgene plasmid #47734 | MSP11-bio | addgene partial sequence | sequence record 71121 | CMV-F 5'-CGCAAATGGGCGGTAGGCGTG-3'
TGAACCGTCAGATCCTCACTCTCTTCCGCATCGCTGTCTGCGAGGGCCAGCTGTTGGGCTCGCGGTTGAG
GACAAACTCTTCGCGGTCTTTCCAGTACTCTTGGATCGGAAACCCGTCGGCCTCCGAACGGTACTCCGCC
ACCGAGGGACCTGAGCGAGTCCGCATCGACCGGATCGGAAAACCTCTCGAGAAAGGCGTCTAACCAGTCA
CAGTCGCAAGGTAGGCTGAGCACCGTGGCGGGCGGCAGCGGGTGGCGGTCGGGGTTGTTTCTGGCGGAGG
TGCTGCTGATGATGTAATTAAAGTAGGCGGTCTTGAGACGGCGGATGGTCGAGGTGAGGTGTGGCAGGCT
TGAGATCCAGCTGTTGGGGTGAGTACTCCCTCTCAAAAGCGGGCATTACTTCTGCGCTAAGATTGTCAGT
TTCCAAAAACGAGGAGGATTTGATATTCACCTGGCCCGATCTGGCCATACACTTGAGTGACAATGACATC
CACTTTGCCTTTCTCTCCACAGGTGTCCACTCCCAGGTCCAAGTTTGCCACCATGGAGTTTCAGACCCAG
GTACTCATGTCCCTGCTGCTCTGCATGTCTGGTGCGGCCGCCAAAGAGATCCAGAAGGACGAGCAGAAGA
ACCTGAGAAACGGCGCCAGCATCAACAACAACAAGAACATCGAGAACAAGAACGACAACATCGAGACACA
GTACGAGGCCAGCGAGTACATCGAGAAGCAGAATGACATCCTGAACATGTACAACGACGAGAAAGAGAAG
AACAACAATAACGCCCTGGACACCAACGTGGCCAAGAACACCGTGATCGACAACAGCAACAAGTTCCAGA
