>Addgene plasmid #47734 | MSP11-bio | addgene partial sequence | sequence record 71490 | EBVori-F
ACCCCTTTGTGTTTGGTCCCCCCCCGTGTCACATGTGGAACAGGGCCCAGTTGGCAAGTTGTACCAACCA
ACTGAAGGGATTACATGCACTGCCCCGCGAAGAAGGGGCAGAGATGTCGTAGTCAGGTTTAGTTCGTCCG
GGGCGGGGATCGATCCTCTAGCTAGAGATCTCCGAGGGATCTCGACCAAATGATTTGCCCTCCCATATGT
CCTTCCGAGTGAGAGACACAAAAAATTCCAACACACTATTGCAATGAAAATAAATTTCCTTTATTAGCCA
GAGGTCGAGGTCGGGGGATCCTTAATTAATCACGTGTCTAGACTTAACGATGATTCCACACCATTTTCTG
TGCATCCAGAATATGATGCAGTGATCCGGAATTCAACCCTTTGGATAAAACCTGGATCTTGGAGTCCATC
TTGACCTCTTCACCTTCACTCAGTAGACATTGCCACACCCCTGCTTCAGGGGCCTGCACTTGAATCACTT
TCTCCTGCCTGGAGACCCTGGCCTCCTGATTCTCCTGCTTCAAGATCAGTCTCATCTTGGGTGAGGTGGG
TCCCATCACCTCACAGGTCAAAGTGTTGCTGTCGGGCTGAGTCACTTTCATCACCACCAGGTTCACTTCC
TGATACAGTATCCCTCTGTCCAGAGTCAGGGTCAGGTTGCCAGAACCAGCAAACTGAAGGGAGACCTGGG
GTATCTGAAGGGTGAGTGGGAGCGTTTCGGACAGCTGGAACTTGGGGTTGCTAGTAGACTTCTGCACAGA
CACCTTTTGGTTCTTTAGGGAGAAGGTGATCCAGGACTGGGAAGAAGGAGCCTTCTCTGCCTTCCATCTC
AACTCTCCCTGCAGGCTTTCCTCTCCAAGGTTGAGTGGGAAGGAGAACTCCGCTGACTCCCCCTCACTCT
TATAGGCCGTGATGGA
