>Addgene plasmid #47734 | MSP11-bio | addgene partial sequence | sequence record 72114 | rCd4-R 5'-TCCCTGCAGGCTTTCCTCTCCAAGGTTGAG-3'
CTCACTCTTATAGGCCGTGATGGAGGTCGACGGCGCGCCGTAGTTGTTCAGGAAGAAGGTCAGCTCGTTT
TCCAGGTCCTTCAGGCTGGGGTCCAGCTGGTTGTTGGTCTGCAGGAAGTTGAACAGCAGATTGACGTGAT
CTTCCAGGGACTTCTTTTCCTCGGTTTTCTTGTACTCGTTGCTGATCAGCTTCTGGGCCTTGTCGTCCTG
GGTGCTGTCCAGCTTGATCTGTTCCTCGAAGATGTCGTTCCGGGTATTCTTGTTGATATCTTCCAGGTTC
ACGTTGTCCTCGTCGTCCTCATTTTCCTGCAGCTGGTCCTCCACGATCTCGTTCTCATCTTCCATGTCCT
CAGTTTCTTCGGTTTCGTCGGTATCCTCTGTCTCGTCGGTGTCCTCGGTTTCCTGCACCTCCCGTTTAGT
ATCTTCGTTCTCTTTGATGATGTCCTCTTTGTCCCAGCTGGTGATCTTCACGTGTTCCAGCAGGATGTTG
TCATTTTTGTTGTTCTCGGGCTTGTAGGTGGGGGCTCCGCCGCCAATCTCCCAGGCGAAGTAGTGGTTGT
AGGGGTCGGTGTTCTGGTTGTTCTCGTTCCGGTTGTTGGCTCTGGGGCCCTCAGGTCTAGGACTAGAAGA
GAGCTTGGCGTCCTCGGGCACCTTCACAGGGGCAGGAGCAGTTGGAGGATCAGGGGTGTCCACGTTGGGC
TCGCTGGGAGGGGGCACGTTTCTGCCGGTGCTGCCGTCATTCTGGGTGGGGCTGCTGGGGGTCAGCAGAT
TCACGAAGCCGCTGAAGATGGTGTCGAAGCTGCCGCCGTACTTCAGCTTCTCGTCGTCGATCTGGTATCT
CTCGTTCTTGTAGTTGTCGGAGGTGGTCTGGGCGTCGTTCAGCTTGATGCCGGTGCCCACGAAGATGCCC
TTGTTGTACACGT
